Addgene plasmid #13803: pMIG FLAG B56 gamma3
Depositing lab: William Hahn. Depositing organization: Dana-Farber Cancer Institute. Publication: Identification of specific PP2A complexes involved in human cell transformation. Chen W, Possemato R, Campbell KT, Plattner CA, Pallas DC, Hahn WC. Cancer Cell. 2004 Feb . 5(2):127-36. 10.1016/S1535-6108(04)00026-1 PubMed 14998489.
Backbone
  Vector backbone: pMIG
  Backbone size w/o insert (bp): 6500
  Vector type: Mammalian Expression, Retroviral
  Selectable markers: GFP
Growth in bacteria
  Bacterial resistance: Ampicillin, 100 μg/mL
  Growth temperature: 37°C
  Growth strain: Stbl3
  Copy number: High Copy
Gene/Insert
  Gene/Insert name: PP2A B56 gamma 3 Flag (alt name: PPP2R5C)
  Species: H. sapiens (human)
  Insert size (bp): 1374
  Entrez Gene: PPP2R5C (a.k.a. B56G, B56gamma, PR61G)
  Tag / fusion protein: Flag (N terminal on insert)
  Cloning method: Restriction Enzyme; 5′ cloning site Bgl II (destroyed during cloning); 3′ cloning site EcoRI (not destroyed)
  Sequencing primers: 5′ pLXSN
Terms and licenses: Academic/Nonprofit Terms; Industry Terms: Not Available to Industry
How to cite: pMIG FLAG B56 gamma3 was a gift from William Hahn (Addgene plasmid # 13803 ; http://n2t.net/addgene:13803 ; RRID:Addgene_13803)
