[The description below was written by a language model from this plasmid's Addgene catalogue record.]
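Description:
pMIG FLAG B56 gamma3 is a retroviral mammalian expression plasmid built on the pMIG backbone (about 6.5 kb without insert). It is maintained in bacteria as a high-copy plasmid under ampicillin selection. In mammalian cells, transduced populations are identified by GFP rather than by a drug marker. pMIG is generally known as an MSCV-type vector in which the retroviral LTR drives a bicistronic transcript carrying the cloned gene followed by an IRES and GFP. The record lists only GFP as the selectable marker, with no feature table, so the promoter, IRES, packaging signal and LTR arrangement are not explicitly documented here.

The payload is a roughly 1.4 kb human cDNA encoding the gamma 3 isoform of the B56 regulatory subunit of protein phosphatase 2A (PPP2R5C, also called B56gamma or PR61G), with a FLAG epitope at its N terminus. The insert was placed by restriction cloning between a BglII site, which was destroyed in the process, and an EcoRI site that remains intact at the 3′ end. The FLAG tag allows the exogenous subunit to be detected or immunoprecipitated separately from the endogenous protein, and GFP fluorescence allows infected cells to be tracked or sorted.

When packaged into retroviral particles, the construct would give stable, integrated expression of tagged B56 gamma 3 in dividing mammalian cells. The associated work concerned identifying which specific PP2A complexes take part in human cell transformation, so the plasmid suits studies that overexpress or restore this regulatory subunit and examine PP2A holoenzyme composition and its effect on transformed phenotypes.
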