>Addgene plasmid #13803 | pMIG FLAG B56 gamma3 | addgene partial sequence | sequence record 20121 | 13803 with pLXSN 5'
CCTCACTCCTTCTCTAGGCGCCGGAATTAGATCCATGGACTACAAAGACGATGACGACAAGGTGGTGGAT
GCGGCCAACTCCAATGGGCCTTTCCAGCCCGTGGTCCTTCTCCATATTCGAGATGTTCCTCCTGCTGATC
AAGAGAAGCTTTTTATCCAGAAGTTACGTCAGTGTTGCGTCCTCTTTGACTTTGTTTCTGATCCACTAAG
TGACCTAAAGTGGAAGGAAGTAAAACGAGCTGCTTTAAGTGAAATGGTAGAATATATCACCCATAATCGG
AATGTGATCACAGAGCCTATTTACCCAGAAGTAGTCCATATGTTTGCAGTTAACATGTTTCGAACATTAC
CACCTTCCTCCAATCCTACGGGAGCGGAATTTGACCCGGAGGAAGATGAACCAACGTTAGAAGCAGCCTG
GCCTCATCTACAGCTTGTTTATGAATTTTTCTTAAGATTTTTAGAGTCTCCAGATTTCCAACCTAATATA
GCGAAGAAATATATTGATCAGAAGTTTGTATTGCAGCTTTTAGAGCTCTTTGACAGTGAAGATCCTCGGG
AGAGAGATTTTCTTAAAACCACCCTTCACAGAATCTATGGGAAATTCCTAGGCTTGAGAGCTTACATCAG
AAAACAGATAAATAATATATTTTATAGGTTTATTTATGAAACAGAGCATCATAATGGCATAGCAGAGTTA
CTGGAAATATTGGGAAGTATAATTAATGGATTTGCCTTACCACTAAAAGAAGAGCACAAG
