>Addgene plasmid #13803 | pMIG FLAG B56 gamma3 | addgene partial sequence | sequence record 46534 | hPPP2R5C-F 5'-GATCATGGAACCCCTCTTCC
GCCACACTTCCAGGTGGCAGAGCGAGCTCTCTATTACTGGAATAATGAATACATCATGAGTTTAATCAGT
GACAACGCAGCGAAGATTCTGCCCATCATGTTTCCTTCCTTGTACCGCAACTCAAAGACCCATTGGAACA
AGACAATACATGGCTTGATATACAACGCCCTGAAGCTCTTCATGGAGATGAACCAAAAGCTATTTGATGA
CTGTACACAACAGTTCAAAGCAGAGAAACTAAAAGAGAAGCTAAAAATGAAAGAACGGGAAGAAGCATGG
GTTAAAATAGAAAATCTAGCCAAAGCCAATCCCCAGTACACAGTGTATAGTCAAGCCAGCACCATGAGCA
TTCCGGTTGCAATGGAGACAGATGGGCCTTTATTTGAAGATGTGCAGATGCTGAGAAAGACAGTGAAGGA
CGAGGCTCATCAGGCACAGAAAGATCCGAAGAAGGACCGTGAAATTCCGCCCCCCCCCCCCC
