>Addgene plasmid #13803 | pMIG FLAG B56 gamma3 | addgene partial sequence | sequence record 47642 | hPPP2R5C-F 5'-GATCATGGAACCCCTCTTCC
CACACTTCCAGGTGGCAGAGCGAGCTCTCTATTACTGGAATAATGAATACATCATGAGTTTAATCAGTGA
CAACGCAGCGAAGATTCTGCCCATCATGTTTCCTTCCTTGTACCGCAACTCAAAGACCCATTGGAACAAG
ACAATACATGGCTTGATATACAACGCCCTGAAGCTCTTCATGGAGATGAACCAAAAGCTATTTGATGACT
GTACACAACAGTTCAAAGCAGAGAAACTAAAAGAGAAGCTAAAAATGAAAGAACGGGAAGAAGCATGGGT
TAAAATAGAAAATCTAGCCAAAGCCAATCCCCAGTACACAGTGTATAGTCAAGCCAGCACCATGAGCATT
CCGGTTGCAATGGAGACAGATGGGCCTTTATTTGAAGATGTGCAGATGCTGAGAAAGACAGTGAAGGACG
AGGCTCATCAGGCACAGAAAGATCCGAAGAAGGACCGTGAAATTCCGCCCCCCCCCCCCC
